>Addgene plasmid #123019 | SCWL | addgene full sequence | sequence record 248858 | Addgene NGS Result
AGCTATGCATCCAACGCGTTGGGAGCTCTCCCATATGGTCGACCTGCAGGCGGCCGCGAATTCACTAGTG
ATTGATGGGTCGGGGGATGGGACGACGACAGCTACTGTTCTAGCTCAAAATATGATTCATAAAGGTTTCA
AATTTATTGATGCAGGAGCAAAATCTATCTCGGTTAAAGAAGGTATTTTAAAAGCAGCAAAAAGAGTATC
TCAAGAATTACTTAAAAAAACTAAATATGTAACAACTCAAGAGGATATTGAAAATGTTGCTTCTATTTCT
GCAGGAAATAAAGAAATAGGTAAAATTATCGCTTCTGCAATGGAAAAAGTAACTAAAAACGGTGTTATTA
ATGTTGATGAATCCAAAGGATTTGAAACAGAATTAGAAGTAGTTAAGGGAATGCAATATGATAAGGGTTA
TGTTTCTCCTCATTTTGTAACAAATAAAGAAAATATGTCAGTAGAGTTAGAAAAAGCATTCGTACTAGTT
ACTGATCATAAAATAAGTAATATTCATGAAATCAGACCTTTATTAGAAGAGATAGTTAAAAAGTCTACAC
CTATATTAATGATCGCTGATTCATTTGAAAATGATGTTATAAGTACATTAATATTCAATAAAATTAGTGG
AGTATTTAACATAGTAGCGACAGATGCCCCTAGTTTTGGCGACCATCAAATCGAATTCCCGCGGCCGCCA
TGGCGGCCGGGAGCATGCGACGTCGGGCCCAATTCGCCCTATAGTGAGTCGTATTACAATTCACTGGCCG
TCGTTTTACAACGTCGTGACTGGGAAAACCCTGGCGTTACCCAACTTAATCGCCTTGCAGCACATCCCCC
TTTCGCCAGCTGGCGTAATAGCGAAGAGGCCCGCACCGATCGCCCTTCCCAACAGTTGCGCAGCCTGAAT
GGCGAATGG
[124 nt withheld, positions 920-1043]
C
[91 nt withheld, positions 1045-1135]
A
[49 nt withheld, positions 1137-1185]
CCTTTGACGTTGGAGTCCACGTTCTTT
[37 nt withheld, positions 1213-1249]
ACCCTATCTCGGTCTATTCTTTTGATTTATAAGGGATTTTGCCGATTTCGGCCTATTGGTTAAAAAATGA
GCTGATTTAACAAAAATTTAACGCGAATTTTAACAAAATATTAACGCTTACAATTTCCTGATGCGGTATT
TTCTCCTTACGCATCTGTGCGGTATTTCACACCGCATCAGGTGGCACTTTTCGGGGAAATGTGCGCGGAA
CCCCTATTTGTTTATTTTTCTAAATACATTCAAATATGTATCCGCTCATGAGACAATAACCCTGATAAAT
GCTTCAATAATATTGAAAAAGGAAGAGTATGAGTATTCAACATTTCCGTGTCGCCCTTATTCCCTTTTTT
GCGGCATTTTGCCTTCCTGTTTTTGCTCACCCAGAAACGCTGGTGAAAGTAAAAGATGCTGAAGATCAGT
TGGGTGCACGAGTGGGTTACATCGAACTGGATCTCAACAGCGGTAAGATCCTTGAGAGTTTTCGCCCCGA
AGAACGTTTTCCAATGATGAGCACTTTTAAAGTTCTGCTATGTGGCGCGGTATTATCCCGTATTGACGCC
GGGCAAGAGCAACTCGGTCGCCGCATACACTATTCTCAGAATGACTTGGTTGAGTACTCACCAGTCACAG
AAAAGCATCTTACGGATGGCATGACAGTAAGAGAATTATGCAGTGCTGCCATAACCATGAGTGATAACAC
TGCGGCCAACTTACTTCTGACAACGATCGGAGGACCGAAGGAGCTAACCGCTTTTTTGCACAACATGGGG
GATCATGTAACTCGCCTTGATCGTTGGGAACCGGAGCTGAATGAAGCCATACCAAACGACGAGCGTGACA
CCACGATGCCTGTAGCAATGGCAACAACGTTGCGCAAACTATTAACTGGCGAACTACTTACTCTAGCTTC
CCGGCAACAATTAATAGACTGGATGGAGGCGGATAAAGTTGCAGGACCACTTCTGCGCTCGGCCCTTCCG
GCTGGCTGGTTTATTGCTGATAAATCTGGAGCCGGTGAGCGTGGGTCTCGCGGTATCATTGCAGCACTGG
GGCCAGATGGTAAGCCCTCCCGTATCGTAGTTATCTACACGACGGGGAGTCAGGCAACTATGGATGAACG
AAATAGACAGATCGCTGAGATAGGTGCCTCACTGATTAAGCATTGGTAACTGTCAGACCAAGTTTACTCA
TATATACTTTAGATTGATTTAAAACTTCATTTTTAATTTAAAAGGATCTAGGTGAAGATCCTTTTTGATA
ATCTCATGACCAAAATCCCTTAACGTGAGTTTTCGTTCCACTGAGCGTCAGACCCCGTAGAAAAGATCAA
AGGATCTTCTTGAGATCCTTTTTTTCTGCGCGTAATCTGCTGCTTGCAAACAAAAAAACCACCGCTACCA
GCGGTGGTTTGTTTGCCGGATCAAGAGCTACCAACTCTTTTTCCGAAGGTAACTGGCTTCAGCAGAGCGC
AGATACCAAATACTGTTCTTCTAGTGTAGCCGTAGTTAGGCCACCACTTCAAGAACTCTGTAGCACCGCC
TACATACCTCGCTCTGCTAATCCTGTTACCAGTGGCTGCTGCCAGTGGCGATAAGTCGTGTCTTACCGGG
TTGGACTCAAGACGATAGTTACCGGATAAGGCGCAGCGGTCGGGCTGAACGGGGGGTTCGTGCACACAGC
CCAGCTTGGAGCGAACGACCTACACCGAACTGAGATACCTACAGCGTGAGCTATGAGAAAGCGCCACGCT
TCCCGAAGGGAGAAAGGCGGACAGGTATCCGGTAAGCGGCAGGGTCGGAACAGGAGAGCGCACGAGGGAG
CTTCCAGGGGGAAACGCCTGGTATCTTTATAGTCCTGTCGGGTTTCGCCACCTCTGACTTGAGCGTCGAT
TTTTGTGATGCTCGTCAGGGGGGCGGAGCCTATGGAAAAACGCCAGCAACGCGGCCTTTTTACGGTTCCT
GGCCTTTTGCTGGCCTTTTGCTCACATGTTCTTTCCTGCGTTATCCCCTGATTCTGTGGATAACCGTATT
ACCGCCTTTGAGTGAGCTGATACCGCTCGCCGCAGCCGAACGACCGAGCGCAGCGAGTCAGTGAGCGAGG
AAGCGGAAGAGCGCCCAATACGCAAACCGCCTCTCCCCGCGCGTTGGCCGATTCATTAATGCAGCTGGCA
CGACAGGTTTCCCGACTGGAAAGCGGGCAGTGAGCGCAACGCAATTAATGTGAGTTAGCTCACTCATTAG
GCACCCCAGGCTTTACACTTTATGCTTCCGGCTCGTATGTTGTGTGGAATTGTGAGCGGATAACAATTTC
ACACAGGAAACAGCTATGACCATGATTACGCCAAGCTATTTAGGTGACACTATAGAATACTCA
Features (pLannotate 1.2.2; 14 found; start..end, strand, type, name):
      5..67      +  CDS            VESPI_VESMG (fragment): Experimental evidence at protein level: Swiss-Prot protein existence level 1. Shows contractile activity on isolated ileum smooth muscle. From Vespa magnifica (Hornet).
     74..679     +  CDS            groL (fragment): CH60_ACHLI - Also known as groEL From Acholeplasma laidlawii (strain PG-8A).
    738..756     -  promoter       T7 promoter: promoter for bacteriophage T7 RNA polymerase
    759..916     +  CDS            lacZα (fragment): LacZα fragment of β-galactosidase; lacZ fragment
    920..1348    +  rep_origin     f1 ori (sequence partly withheld): f1 bacteriophage origin of replication; arrow indicates direction of (+) strand synthesis
   1376..1426    -  misc_feature   bom (fragment): basis of mobility region from pBR322
   1453..1557    +  promoter       AmpR promoter: bla
   1558..2418    +  CDS            AmpR: β-lactamase; bla; confers resistance to ampicillin, carbenicillin, and related antibiotics
   2589..3177    +  rep_origin     ori: high-copy-number ColE1/pMB1/pBR322/pUC origin of replication
   3360..3452    +  CDS            lacI (fragment): lac repressor; lacI; The lac repressor binds to the lac operator to inhibit transcription in E. coli. This inhibition can be relieved by adding lactose or isopropyl-β-D-thiogalactopyranoside (IPTG).
   3465..3486    +  protein_bind   CAP binding site: CAP binding activates transcription in the presence of cAMP. E. coli catabolite activator protein
   3501..3531    +  promoter       lac promoter: promoter for the E. coli lac operon
   3539..3555    +  protein_bind   lac operator: The lac repressor binds to the lac operator to inhibit transcription in E. coli. This inhibition can be relieved by adding lactose or isopropyl-β-D-thiogalactopyranoside (IPTG). lac repressor encoded by lacI
   3597..3615    +  promoter       SP6 promoter: promoter for bacteriophage SP6 RNA polymerase
