[The description below was written by a language model from this plasmid's Addgene catalogue record and pLannotate feature annotations shown in this document.]
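Description:
SCWL is a small (about 3.6 kb) bacterial cloning plasmid built on the Promega pGEM-T Easy backbone and intended as a template control for molecular diagnostic assays rather than as an expression vector. It is maintained in E. coli at high copy through a ColE1/pUC-type origin and selected with ampicillin via the β-lactamase gene and its own promoter. An f1 origin is also present, which in principle permits single-stranded DNA production with helper phage.

The insert is a 552 bp PCR product corresponding to the chaperonin-60 (cpn60, groEL) universal target region from a phytoplasma, introduced by T-vector (TA) cloning. Automated annotation detects it as a groL fragment by similarity to the Acholeplasma laidlawii chaperonin, which is consistent with the phylogenetic relatedness of phytoplasmas and acholeplasmas. The specific phytoplasma strain or group is not stated in the record beyond the plasmid name. The short hornet peptide match just upstream of the insert is most likely a spurious annotation hit on vector or junction sequence. The insert sits in the multiple cloning site, interrupting lacZα, so the lac promoter, operator and CAP site upstream and the remaining lacZα fragment downstream reflect the blue/white screening system of the parent vector. Flanking SP6 and T7 promoters face inward and could be used for sequencing or in vitro transcription of either strand.

According to the record, the plasmid provides a defined, renewable source of the cpn60 target for developing and validating phytoplasma detection assays, which is useful given that these bacteria are difficult to culture.
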