Addgene plasmid #123019: SCWL
Purpose: contains the chaperonin-60 universal target from phytoplasma baceria; used as a control for development of molecular diagnostic assays
Depositing lab: Tim Dumonceaux. Depositing organization: Agriculture and Agri-Food Canada, Saskatoon, SK.
Backbone
  Vector backbone: pGEM-T Easy
  Backbone manufacturer: Promega
  Vector type: molecular diagnostic assay control
Growth in bacteria
  Bacterial resistance: Ampicillin, 100 μg/mL
  Growth temperature: 37°C
  Growth strain: DH5alpha
  Copy number: High Copy
Gene/Insert
  Gene/Insert name: chaperonin-60 universal target (alt name: MH279493)
  Insert size (bp): 552
  Cloning method: Unknown
Terms and licenses: Academic/Nonprofit Terms; Industry Terms: Not Available to Industry
Depositor comments: Cloning method is T-vector cloning of a PCR product
How to cite: SCWL was a gift from Tim Dumonceaux (Addgene plasmid # 123019 ; http://n2t.net/addgene:123019 ; RRID:Addgene_123019)
