>Addgene plasmid #123019 | SCWL | depositor partial sequence | sequence record 234905 | SCWL
GCTACTGTTCTAGCTCAAAATATGATTCATAAAGGTTTCAAATTTATTGATGCAGGAGCAAAATCTATCT
CGGTTAAAGAAGGTATTTTAAAAGCAGCAAAAAGAGTATCTCAAGAATTACTTAAAAAAACTAAATATGT
AACAACTCAAGAGGATATTGAAAATGTTGCTTCTATTTCTGCAGGAAATAAAGAAATAGGTAAAATTATC
GCTTCTGCAATGGAAAAAGTAACTAAAAACGGTGTTATTAATGTTGATGAATCCAAAGGATTTGAAACAG
AATTAGAAGTAGTTAAGGGAATGCAATATGATAAGGGTTATGTTTCTCCTCATTTTGTAACAAATAAAGA
AAATATGTCAGTAGAGTTAGAAAAAGCATTCGTACTAGTTACTGATCATAAAATAAGTAATATTCATGAA
ATCAGACCTTTATTAGAAGAGATAGTTAAAAAGTCTACACCTATATTAATGATCGCTGATTCATTTGAAA
ATGATGTTATAAGTACATTAATATTCAATAAAATTAGTGGAGTATTTAACATAGTAGCGACA
